Addgene plasmid #90903: SRSF2 A10.3 gRNA
Purpose: 3rd generation lentiviral gRNA plasmid targeting human SRSF2
Depositing lab: Iain Cheeseman. Depositing organization: Whitehead Institute for Biomedical Research. Publication: Large-Scale Analysis of CRISPR/Cas9 Cell-Cycle Knockouts Reveals the Diversity of p53-Dependent Responses to Cell-Cycle Defects. McKinley KL, Cheeseman IM. Dev Cell. 2017 Feb 27;40(4):405-420.e2. doi: 10.1016/j.devcel.2017.01.012. Epub 2017 Feb 16. PubMed 28216383.
Backbone
  Vector backbone: pLenti-sgRNA
  Backbone manufacturer: Eric Lander & David Sabatini labs (Addgene plasmid #71409)
  Backbone size w/o insert (bp): 9151
  Vector type: Lentiviral, CRISPR
  Selectable markers: Puromycin
Growth in bacteria
  Bacterial resistance: Ampicillin, 100 μg/mL
  Growth temperature: 37°C
  Growth strain: NEB Stable
  Copy number: Unknown
Gene/Insert
  Gene/Insert name: SRSF2 (Guide Designation A10.3) (alt name: pKMKO series)
  gRNA/shRNA sequence: CACCgCCATGGCGGCCTCGGCGTCT
  Species: H. sapiens (human)
  Promoter: U6
  Cloning method: Restriction Enzyme; 5′ cloning site BsmBI (destroyed during cloning); 3′ cloning site BsmBI (destroyed during cloning)
  Sequencing primers: 5′ hU6-F (5'-GAGGGCCTATTTCCCATGATT-3'); 3′ EF1a-R (5'-CACGGCGACTACTGCACTTA-3')
Terms and licenses: Academic/Nonprofit Terms; Industry Terms: Not Available to Industry
Depositor comments: Please note that gRNA target sequence listed is not strictly the 20nt spacer sequence, but also contains the 5' BsmBI overhang. For more information about knockout human cell lines generated using this plasmid, please see http://cellcycleknockouts.wi.mit.edu/ .
How to cite: SRSF2 A10.3 gRNA was a gift from Iain Cheeseman (Addgene plasmid # 90903 ; http://n2t.net/addgene:90903 ; RRID:Addgene_90903)
