[The description below was written by a language model from this plasmid's Addgene catalogue record and pLannotate feature annotations shown in this document.]
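Description:
SRSF2 A10.3 gRNA is a third-generation lentiviral CRISPR guide plasmid built on the pLenti-sgRNA backbone, carrying a single guide RNA directed against human SRSF2. The guide oligonucleotide was inserted between two BsmBI sites, both destroyed by cloning, placing the spacer directly downstream of the human U6 RNA polymerase III promoter and upstream of the Streptococcus pyogenes sgRNA scaffold (annotated as a tracrRNA fragment). The plasmid encodes no Cas9, so the nuclease must be supplied separately, for example by a Cas9-expressing cell line. A second cassette uses the EF-1α core promoter to drive puromycin N-acetyltransferase, allowing selection of transduced mammalian cells, with a WPRE downstream to enhance transcript stability and expression.

The viral framework consists of an RSV promoter fused to a truncated HIV-1 5' LTR, which makes genomic RNA production Tat-independent, followed by the Ψ packaging signal with a partial gag sequence, the RRE for Rev-dependent nuclear export, a cPPT/CTS element, and a self-inactivating ΔU3 3' LTR. An SV40 poly(A) signal and SV40 origin lie beyond the 3' LTR. Packaging functions must be provided in trans. In bacteria the plasmid is maintained through a high-copy ColE1/pUC-type origin with ampicillin resistance, and an f1 origin plus residual lac, T3 and T7 elements remain from the parental cloning vector. The sequenced record is 7,302 nt, shorter than the 9,151 bp listed for the empty backbone; the record does not explain the difference, though replacement of a stuffer fragment during guide cloning would be one plausible cause. The plasmid belongs to a series of guides used to generate knockout human cell lines for a large-scale analysis of cell-cycle gene knockouts and p53-dependent responses.
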