Features (pLannotate 1.2.2; 27 found; start..end, strand, type, name):
     93..114     +  protein_bind   CAP binding site: CAP binding activates transcription in the presence of cAMP. E. coli catabolite activator protein
    129..159     +  promoter       lac promoter: promoter for the E. coli lac operon
    167..183     +  protein_bind   lac operator: The lac repressor binds to the lac operator to inhibit transcription in E. coli. This inhibition can be relieved by adding lactose or isopropyl-β-D-thiogalactopyranoside (IPTG). lac repressor encoded by lacI
    228..246     +  promoter       T3 promoter: promoter for bacteriophage T3 RNA polymerase
    274..500     +  promoter       RSV promoter: Rous sarcoma virus enhancer/promoter
    501..681     +  LTR            5' LTR (truncated): truncated 5' long terminal repeat (LTR) from HIV-1
    728..853     +  misc_feature   HIV-1 Ψ: packaging signal of human immunodeficiency virus type 1
    837..1200    +  CDS            HIV-1 gag (fragment): gag protein from human immunodeficiency virus 1; gag
   1346..1579    +  misc_feature   RRE: The Rev response element (RRE) of HIV-1 allows for Rev-dependent mRNA export from the nucleus to the cytoplasm.
   1956..1982    +  CDS            Rev (fragment): human immunodeficiency virus 1 (HIV-1) Rev protein; rev; enhances nuclear export of unspliced and incompletely spliced viral mRNAs
   1986..2226    +  promoter       U6 promoter: RNA polymerase III promoter for human U6 snRNA
   2274..2341    +  misc_RNA       tracrRNA (fragment): trans-activating CRISPR RNA for the Streptococcus pyogenes CRISPR/Cas9 system
   2390..2507    +  misc_feature   cPPT/CTS: central polypurine tract and central termination sequence of HIV-1
   2576..2787    +  promoter       EF-1α core promoter: core promoter for human elongation factor EF-1α
   2813..3412    +  CDS            PuroR (fragment): puromycin N-acetyltransferase; pac from Streptomyces; confers resistance to puromycin
   3428..4016    +  misc_feature   WPRE: woodchuck hepatitis virus posttranscriptional regulatory element
   4067..4086    +  misc_feature   cPPT/CTS (fragment): central polypurine tract and central termination sequence of HIV-1
   4088..4321    +  LTR            3' LTR (ΔU3): self-inactivating 3' long terminal repeat (LTR) from HIV-1
   4399..4520    +  polyA_signal   SV40 poly(A) signal: SV40 polyadenylation signal
   4560..4695    +  rep_origin     SV40 ori: SV40 origin of replication
   4716..4734    -  promoter       T7 promoter: promoter for bacteriophage T7 RNA polymerase
   4742..4897    +  CDS            lacZα (fragment): LacZα fragment of β-galactosidase; lacZ fragment
   4902..5330    +  rep_origin     f1 ori (sequence partly withheld): f1 bacteriophage origin of replication; arrow indicates direction of (+) strand synthesis
   5383..5487    +  promoter       AmpR promoter: bla
   5488..6348    +  CDS            AmpR: β-lactamase; bla; confers resistance to ampicillin, carbenicillin, and related antibiotics
   6519..7107    +  rep_origin     ori: high-copy-number ColE1/pMB1/pBR322/pUC origin of replication
   7290..80      +  CDS            lacI (fragment) (across the origin): lac repressor; lacI; The lac repressor binds to the lac operator to inhibit transcription in E. coli. This inhibition can be relieved by adding lactose or isopropyl-β-D-thiogalactopyranoside (IPTG).
>Addgene plasmid #90903 | SRSF2 A10.3 gRNA | addgene full sequence | sequence record 183158 | Addgene NGS Result
AAACCGCCTCTCCCCGCGCGTTGGCCGATTCATTAATGCAGCTGGCACGACAGGTTTCCCGACTGGAAAG
CGGGCAGTGAGCGCAACGCAATTAATGTGAGTTAGCTCACTCATTAGGCACCCCAGGCTTTACACTTTAT
GCTTCCGGCTCGTATGTTGTGTGGAATTGTGAGCGGATAACAATTTCACACAGGAAACAGCTATGACCAT
GATTACGCCAAGCGCGCAATTAACCCTCACTAAAGGGAACAAAAGCTGGAGCTGCAAGCTTAATGTAGTC
TTATGCAATACTCTTGTAGTCTTGCAACATGGTAACGATGAGTTAGCAACATGCCTTACAAGGAGAGAAA
AAGCACCGTGCATGCCGATTGGTGGAAGTAAGGTGGTACGATCGTGCCTTATTAGGAAGGCAACAGACGG
GTCTGACATGGATTGGACGAACCACTGAATTGCCGCATTGCAGAGATATTGTATTTAAGTGCCTAGCTCG
ATACATAAACGGGTCTCTCTGGTTAGACCAGATCTGAGCCTGGGAGCTCTCTGGCTAACTAGGGAACCCA
CTGCTTAAGCCTCAATAAAGCTTGCCTTGAGTGCTTCAAGTAGTGTGTGCCCGTCTGTTGTGTGACTCTG
GTAACTAGAGATCCCTCAGACCCTTTTAGTCAGTGTGGAAAATCTCTAGCAGTGGCGCCCGAACAGGGAC
TTGAAAGCGAAAGGGAAACCAGAGGAGCTCTCTCGACGCAGGACTCGGCTTGCTGAAGCGCGCACGGCAA
GAGGCGAGGGGCGGCGACTGGTGAGTACGCCAAAAATTTTGACTAGCGGAGGCTAGAAGGAGAGAGATGG
GTGCGAGAGCGTCAGTATTAAGCGGGGGAGAATTAGATCGCGATGGGAAAAAATTCGGTTAAGGCCAGGG
GGAAAGAAAAAATATAAATTAAAACATATAGTATGGGCAAGCAGGGAGCTAGAACGATTCGCAGTTAATC
CTGGCCTGTTAGAAACATCAGAAGGCTGTAGACAAATACTGGGACAGCTACAACCATCCCTTCAGACAGG
ATCAGAAGAACTTAGATCATTATATAATACAGTAGCAACCCTCTATTGTGTGCATCAAAGGATAGAGATA
AAAGACACCAAGGAAGCTTTAGACAAGATAGAGGAAGAGCAAAACAAAAGTAAGACCACCGCACAGCAAG
CGGCCGCTGATCTTCAGACCTGGAGGAGGAGATATGAGGGACAATTGGAGAAGTGAATTATATAAATATA
AAGTAGTAAAAATTGAACCATTAGGAGTAGCACCCACCAAGGCAAAGAGAAGAGTGGTGCAGAGAGAAAA
AAGAGCAGTGGGAATAGGAGCTTTGTTCCTTGGGTTCTTGGGAGCAGCAGGAAGCACTATGGGCGCAGCG
TCAATGACGCTGACGGTACAGGCCAGACAATTATTGTCTGGTATAGTGCAGCAGCAGAACAATTTGCTGA
GGGCTATTGAGGCGCAACAGCATCTGTTGCAACTCACAGTCTGGGGCATCAAGCAGCTCCAGGCAAGAAT
CCTGGCTGTGGAAAGATACCTAAAGGATCAACAGCTCCTGGGGATTTGGGGTTGCTCTGGAAAACTCATT
TGCACCACTGCTGTGCCTTGGAATGCTAGTTGGAGTAATAAATCTCTGGAACAGATTTGGAATCACACGA
CCTGGATGGAGTGGGACAGAGAAATTAACAATTACACAAGCTTAATACACTCCTTAATTGAAGAATCGCA
AAACCAGCAAGAAAAGAATGAACAAGAATTATTGGAATTAGATAAATGGGCAAGTTTGTGGAATTGGTTT
AACATAACAAATTGGCTGTGGTATATAAAATTATTCATAATGATAGTAGGAGGCTTGGTAGGTTTAAGAA
TAGTTTTTGCTGTACTTTCTATAGTGAATAGAGTTAGGCAGGGATATTCACCATTATCGTTTCAGACCCA
CCTCCCAACCCCGAGGGGACCCAGAGAGGGCCTATTTCCCATGATTCCTTCATATTTGCATATACGATAC
AAGGCTGTTAGAGAGATAATTAGAATTAATTTGACTGTAAACACAAAGATATTAGTACAAAATACGTGAC
GTAGAAAGTAATAATTTCTTGGGTAGTTTGCAGTTTTAAAATTATGTTTTAAAATGGACTATCATATGCT
TACCGTAACTTGAAAGTATTTCGATTTCTTGGCTTTATATATCTTGTGGAAAGGACGAAACACCGCCATG
GCGGCCTCGGCGTCTGTTTAAGAGCTATGCTGGAAACAGCATAGCAAGTTTAAATAAGGCTAGTCCGTTA
TCAACTTGAAAAAGTGGCACCGAGTCGGTGCTTTTTTTGAATTCTAGATCTTGAGACAAATGGCAGTATT
CATCCACAATTTTAAAAGAAAAGGGGGGATTGGGGGGTACAGTGCAGGGGAAAGAATAGTAGACATAATA
GCAACAGACATACAAACTAAAGAATTACAAAAACAAATTACAAAAATTCAAAATTTTCGGGTTTATTACA
GGGACAGCAGAGATCCACTTTGGCGCCGGCTCGAGTGGCTCCGGTGCCCGTCAGTGGGCAGAGCGCACAT
CGCCCACAGTCCCCGAGAAGTTGGGGGGAGGGGTCGGCAATTGAACCGGTGCCTAGAGAAGGTGGCGCGG
GGTAAACTGGGAAAGTGATGTCGTGTACTGGCTCCGCCTTTTTCCCGAGGGTGGGGGAGAACCGTATATA
AGTGCAGTAGTCGCCGTGAACGTTCTTTTTCGCAACGGGTTTGCCGCCAGAACACAGGTGTCGTGACGCG
GGATCCGCCACCATGACCGAGTACAAGCCCACGGTGCGCCTCGCCACCCGCGACGACGTCCCCAGGGCCG
TACGCACCCTCGCCGCCGCGTTCGCCGACTACCCCGCCACGCGCCACACCGTCGATCCGGACCGCCACAT
CGAGCGGGTCACCGAGCTGCAAGAACTCTTCCTCACGCGCGTCGGGCTCGACATCGGCAAGGTGTGGGTC
GCGGACGACGGCGCCGCGGTGGCGGTCTGGACCACGCCGGAGAGCGTCGAAGCGGGGGCGGTGTTCGCCG
AGATCGGCCCGCGCATGGCCGAGTTGAGCGGTTCCCGGCTGGCCGCGCAGCAACAGATGGAAGGCCTCCT
GGCGCCGCACCGGCCCAAGGAGCCCGCGTGGTTCCTGGCCACCGTCGGAGTCTCGCCCGACCACCAGGGC
AAGGGTCTGGGCAGCGCCGTCGTGCTCCCCGGAGTGGAGGCGGCCGAGCGCGCCGGGGTGCCCGCCTTCC
TGGAGACCTCCGCGCCCCGCAACCTCCCCTTCTACGAGCGGCTCGGCTTCACCGTCACCGCCGACGTCGA
GGTGCCCGAAGGACCGCGCACCTGGTGCATGACCCGCAAGCCCGGTGCCTGAACGCGTTAAGTCGACAAT
CAACCTCTGGATTACAAAATTTGTGAAAGATTGACTGGTATTCTTAACTATGTTGCTCCTTTTACGCTAT
GTGGATACGCTGCTTTAATGCCTTTGTATCATGCTATTGCTTCCCGTATGGCTTTCATTTTCTCCTCCTT
GTATAAATCCTGGTTGCTGTCTCTTTATGAGGAGTTGTGGCCCGTTGTCAGGCAACGTGGCGTGGTGTGC
ACTGTGTTTGCTGACGCAACCCCCACTGGTTGGGGCATTGCCACCACCTGTCAGCTCCTTTCCGGGACTT
TCGCTTTCCCCCTCCCTATTGCCACGGCGGAACTCATCGCCGCCTGCCTTGCCCGCTGCTGGACAGGGGC
TCGGCTGTTGGGCACTGACAATTCCGTGGTGTTGTCGGGGAAATCATCGTCCTTTCCTTGGCTGCTCGCC
TGTGTTGCCACCTGGATTCTGCGCGGGACGTCCTTCTGCTACGTCCCTTCGGCCCTCAATCCAGCGGACC
TTCCTTCCCGCGGCCTGCTGCCGGCTCTGCGGCCTCTTCCGCGTCTTCGCCTTCGCCCTCAGACGAGTCG
GATCTCCCTTTGGGCCGCCTCCCCGCGTCGACTTTAAGACCAATGACTTACAAGGCAGCTGTAGATCTTA
GCCACTTTTTAAAAGAAAAGGGGGGACTGGAAGGGCTAATTCACTCCCAACGAAGACAAGATCTGCTTTT
TGCTTGTACTGGGTCTCTCTGGTTAGACCAGATCTGAGCCTGGGAGCTCTCTGGCTAACTAGGGAACCCA
CTGCTTAAGCCTCAATAAAGCTTGCCTTGAGTGCTTCAAGTAGTGTGTGCCCGTCTGTTGTGTGACTCTG
GTAACTAGAGATCCCTCAGACCCTTTTAGTCAGTGTGGAAAATCTCTAGCAGTACGTATAGTAGTTCATG
TCATCTTATTATTCAGTATTTATAACTTGCAAAGAAATGAATATCAGAGAGTGAGAGGAACTTGTTTATT
GCAGCTTATAATGGTTACAAATAAAGCAATAGCATCACAAATTTCACAAATAAAGCATTTTTTTCACTGC
ATTCTAGTTGTGGTTTGTCCAAACTCATCAATGTATCTTATCATGTCTGGCTCTAGCTATCCCGCCCCTA
ACTCCGCCCATCCCGCCCCTAACTCCGCCCAGTTCCGCCCATTCTCCGCCCCATGGCTGACTAATTTTTT
TTATTTATGCAGAGGCCGAGGCCGCCTCGGCCTCTGAGCTATTCCAGAAGTAGTGAGGAGGCTTTTTTGG
AGGCCTAGGGACGTACCCAATTCGCCCTATAGTGAGTCGTATTACGCGCGCTCACTGGCCGTCGTTTTAC
AACGTCGTGACTGGGAAAACCCTGGCGTTACCCAACTTAATCGCCTTGCAGCACATCCCCCTTTCGCCAG
CTGGCGTAATAGCGAAGAGGCCCGCACCGATCGCCCTTCCCAACAGTTGCGCAGCCTGAATGGCGAATGG
G
[124 nt withheld, positions 4902-5025]
C
[91 nt withheld, positions 5027-5117]
A
[49 nt withheld, positions 5119-5167]
CCTTTGACGTTGGAGTCCACGTTCTTT
[37 nt withheld, positions 5195-5231]
ACCCTATCTCGGTCTATTCTTTTGATTTATAAGGGATTTTGCCGATTTCGGCCTATTGGTTAAAAAATGA
GCTGATTTAACAAAAATTTAACGCGAATTTTAACAAAATATTAACGCTTACAATTTAGGTGGCACTTTTC
GGGGAAATGTGCGCGGAACCCCTATTTGTTTATTTTTCTAAATACATTCAAATATGTATCCGCTCATGAG
ACAATAACCCTGATAAATGCTTCAATAATATTGAAAAAGGAAGAGTATGAGTATTCAACATTTCCGTGTC
GCCCTTATTCCCTTTTTTGCGGCATTTTGCCTTCCTGTTTTTGCTCACCCAGAAACGCTGGTGAAAGTAA
AAGATGCTGAAGATCAGTTGGGTGCACGAGTGGGTTACATCGAACTGGATCTCAACAGCGGTAAGATCCT
TGAGAGTTTTCGCCCCGAAGAACGTTTTCCAATGATGAGCACTTTTAAAGTTCTGCTATGTGGCGCGGTA
TTATCCCGTATTGACGCCGGGCAAGAGCAACTCGGTCGCCGCATACACTATTCTCAGAATGACTTGGTTG
AGTACTCACCAGTCACAGAAAAGCATCTTACGGATGGCATGACAGTAAGAGAATTATGCAGTGCTGCCAT
AACCATGAGTGATAACACTGCGGCCAACTTACTTCTGACAACGATCGGAGGACCGAAGGAGCTAACCGCT
TTTTTGCACAACATGGGGGATCATGTAACTCGCCTTGATCGTTGGGAACCGGAGCTGAATGAAGCCATAC
CAAACGACGAGCGTGACACCACGATGCCTGTAGCAATGGCAACAACGTTGCGCAAACTATTAACTGGCGA
ACTACTTACTCTAGCTTCCCGGCAACAATTAATAGACTGGATGGAGGCGGATAAAGTTGCAGGACCACTT
CTGCGCTCGGCCCTTCCGGCTGGCTGGTTTATTGCTGATAAATCTGGAGCCGGTGAGCGTGGGTCTCGCG
GTATCATTGCAGCACTGGGGCCAGATGGTAAGCCCTCCCGTATCGTAGTTATCTACACGACGGGGAGTCA
GGCAACTATGGATGAACGAAATAGACAGATCGCTGAGATAGGTGCCTCACTGATTAAGCATTGGTAACTG
TCAGACCAAGTTTACTCATATATACTTTAGATTGATTTAAAACTTCATTTTTAATTTAAAAGGATCTAGG
TGAAGATCCTTTTTGATAATCTCATGACCAAAATCCCTTAACGTGAGTTTTCGTTCCACTGAGCGTCAGA
CCCCGTAGAAAAGATCAAAGGATCTTCTTGAGATCCTTTTTTTCTGCGCGTAATCTGCTGCTTGCAAACA
AAAAAACCACCGCTACCAGCGGTGGTTTGTTTGCCGGATCAAGAGCTACCAACTCTTTTTCCGAAGGTAA
CTGGCTTCAGCAGAGCGCAGATACCAAATACTGTTCTTCTAGTGTAGCCGTAGTTAGGCCACCACTTCAA
GAACTCTGTAGCACCGCCTACATACCTCGCTCTGCTAATCCTGTTACCAGTGGCTGCTGCCAGTGGCGAT
AAGTCGTGTCTTACCGGGTTGGACTCAAGACGATAGTTACCGGATAAGGCGCAGCGGTCGGGCTGAACGG
GGGGTTCGTGCACACAGCCCAGCTTGGAGCGAACGACCTACACCGAACTGAGATACCTACAGCGTGAGCT
ATGAGAAAGCGCCACGCTTCCCGAAGGGAGAAAGGCGGACAGGTATCCGGTAAGCGGCAGGGTCGGAACA
GGAGAGCGCACGAGGGAGCTTCCAGGGGGAAACGCCTGGTATCTTTATAGTCCTGTCGGGTTTCGCCACC
TCTGACTTGAGCGTCGATTTTTGTGATGCTCGTCAGGGGGGCGGAGCCTATGGAAAAACGCCAGCAACGC
GGCCTTTTTACGGTTCCTGGCCTTTTGCTGGCCTTTTGCTCACATGTTCTTTCCTGCGTTATCCCCTGAT
TCTGTGGATAACCGTATTACCGCCTTTGAGTGAGCTGATACCGCTCGCCGCAGCCGAACGACCGAGCGCA
GCGAGTCAGTGAGCGAGGAAGCGGAAGAGCGCCCAATACGC
